>Addgene plasmid #186415 | pPLV_C1 | addgene full sequence | sequence record 369379 | Addgene NGS Result
CGCCTGATGCGTGAACGTGACGGACGTAACCACCGCGACATGTGTGTGCTGTTCCGCTGGCTCGGATACC
CTTACTCTGTTGAAAACGAATAGATAGGTTAAGGAACGGTTATTTCTGCGTAGATCTATCTTACACAGCA
TCACACTGGCTCACCTTCGGGTGGGCCTTTCTGCGTTTATATACTAGAGAGAGAATATAAAAAGCCAGAT
TATTAATCCGGCTTTTTTATTATTTAGGCAACTGAAACGATTCGGATCCTGTATTACTATTCTTATAATA
CGACTCACTATAGGGAGACCACAACGGTTTCCCTCTAGAAATAATTTTGTTTAACTTTAAGAAGGAGATA
TACCATGTCGTTAGACATTCAATGCGAGCAGCTGTCGGACGCCCGTTGGACGGAATTATTACCACTGATC
CAACAATATGAGGTGGTACGTTTGGATGATTGCGGGTTGACCGAAGTTCGCTGTAAAGATATCTCATCTG
CCGTGCAGGCTAACCCGGCCTTAACTGAGCTTAGCCTGCGTACCAATGAGCTGGGTGACGGCGGTGTGGG
TTTGGTGCTGCAGGGTCTGCAAAACCCGACGTGCAAAATCCAAAAACTGTCACTTCAGAATTGTGGACTC
ACTGAGGCAGGTTGCGGCATTCTGCCCGGTATGCTTCGTAGTCTTAGCACCCTCCGCGAACTGCATCTGA
ATGATAATCCGATGGGCGACGCGGGCCTGAAATTGTTATGTGAAGGTCTGCAGGATCCACAATGTCGCCT
GGAGAAACTGCAATTAGAGTACTGCAACCTTACCGCGACGTCTTGCGAACCGCTGGCCTCAGTCTTGCGC
GTAAAAGCGGATTTCAAAGAATTGGTGCTGTCGAACAACGATCTGCATGAACCAGGGGTCCGTATCTTGT
GCCAGGGCTTAAAGGATTCCGCCTGCCAGCTCGAGTCCCTCAAACTGGAAAACTGTGGTATCACCGCAGC
TAATTGTAAAGATCTCTGCGACGTGGTGGCATCCAAGGCTTCGTTACAGGAACTGGATCTCTCTTCTAAT
AAATTGGGTAATGCAGGAATCGCAGCCTTATGCCCTGGCCTTCTCTTGCCGAGTTGTAAATTACGCACCT
TGTGGCTGTGGGAATGCGATATCACGGCGGAAGGTTGTAAAGACCTGTGTCGTGTGCTGCGGGCCAAGCA
GTCACTGAAAGAATTATCGCTGGCCTCGAACGAACTGAAAGATGAGGGCGCGCGTTTATTGTGCGAGTCA
TTACTGGAGCCAGGATGCCAGCTGGAATCACTGTGGATTAAAACCTGCAGCTTGACCGCAGCGTCGTGCC
CGTACTTCTGTAGTGTGCTGACCAAATCGCGCAGCTTGCTTGAGCTGCAGATGTCTTCCAATCCCCTTGG
TGACGAAGGTGTGCAAGAACTTTGCAAGGCTTTGAGTCAGCCGGACACCGTACTCCGCGAACTGTGGCTG
GGGGATTGTGATGTCACCAACTCTGGTTGTTCATCCTTGGCGAATGTTCTGCTGGCGAACCGTAGCCTGC
GTGAGTTAGATCTGAGTAACAATTGTATGGGTGGCCCAGGTGTGCTGCAGCTGTTAGAAAGTCTGAAGCA
ACCGTCTTGTACCCTGCAGCAACTGGTTCTGTATGATATTTATTGGACAAACGAGGTCGAAGAGCAACTG
CGCGCGCTGGAAGAAGAGCGCCCGAGTTTACGGATCATTTCCTGATAAACTTTATCTGAGAATAGTCAAT
CTTCGGAAATCCCAGGTGGCATGCTAAAAGTCTCGTAAAGCGTTCTATCAATAACCCGTTGGTGCAAAGC
CCGCCGAAAGGCGGGCTTTTCTGTCCGTCTCAGAATCGGCCGTGAACAATAAAATAGTTTCGGTATTATT
GACCACTTCCGAGTAGAATCGTGCTTCAGTAAGAGTCGACCGATGCCCTTGAGAGCCTTCAACCCAGTCA
GCTCCTTCCGGTGGGCGCGGGGCATGACTATCGTCGCCGCACTTATGACTGTCTTCTTTATCATGCAACT
CGTAGGACAGGTGCCGGCAGCGCTCTTCCGCTTCCTCGCTCACTGACTCGCTGCGCTCGGTCGTTCGGCT
GCGGCGAGCGGTATCAGCTCACTCAAAGGCGGTAATACGGTTATCCACAGAATCAGGGGATAACGCAGGA
AAGAACATGTGAGCAAAAGGCCAGCAAAAGGCCAGGAACCGTAAAAAGGCCGCGTTGCTGGCGTTTTTCC
ATAGGCTCCGCCCCCCTGACGAGCATCACAAAAATCGACGCTCAAGTCAGAGGTGGCGAAACCCGACAGG
ACTATAAAGATACCAGGCGTTTCCCCCTGGAAGCTCCCTCGTGCGCTCTCCTGTTCCGACCCTGCCGCTT
ACCGGATACCTGTCCGCCTTTCTCCCTTCGGGAAGCGTGGCGCTTTCTCATAGCTCACGCTGTAGGTATC
TCAGTTCGGTGTAGGTCGTTCGCTCCAAGCTGGGCTGTGTGCACGAACCCCCCGTTCAGCCCGACCGCTG
CGCCTTATCCGGTAACTATCGTCTTGAGTCCAACCCGGTAAGACACGACTTATCGCCACTGGCAGCAGCC
ACTGGTAACAGGATTAGCAGAGCGAGGTATGTAGGCGGTGCTACAGAGTTCTTGAAGTGGTGGCCTAACT
ACGGCTACACTAGAAGAACAGTATTTGGTATCTGCGCTCTGCTGAAGCCAGTTACCTTCGGAAAAAGAGT
TGGTAGCTCTTGATCCGGCAAACAAACCACCGCTGGTAGCGGTGGTTTTTTTGTTTGCAAGCAGCAGATT
ACGCGCAGAAAAAAAGGATCTCAAGAAGATCCTTTGATCTTTTCTACGGGGTCTGACGCTCAGTGGAACG
AAAACTCACGTTAAGGGATTTTGGTCATGAGATTATCAAAAAGGATCTTCACCTAGATCCTTTTAAATTA
AAAATGAAGTTTTAAATCAATCTAAAGTATATATGAGTAAACTTGGTCTGACAGTTACCAATGCTTAATC
AGTGAGGCACCTATCTCAGCGATCTGTCTATTTCGTTCATCCATAGTTGCCTGACTCCCCGTCGTGTAGA
TAACTACGATACGGGAGGGCTTACCATCTGGCCCCAGTGCTGCAATGATACCGCGAGACCCACGCTCACC
GGCTCCAGATTTATCAGCAATAAACCAGCCAGCCGGAAGGGCCGAGCGCAGAAGTGGTCCTGCAACTTTA
TCCGCCTCCATCCAGTCTATTAATTGTTGCCGGGAAGCTAGAGTAAGTAGTTCGCCAGTTAATAGTTTGC
GCAACGTTGTTGCCATTGCTACAGGCATCGTGGTGTCACGCTCGTCGTTTGGTATGGCTTCATTCAGCTC
CGGTTCCCAACGATCAAGGCGAGTTACATGATCCCCCATGTTGTGCAAAAAAGCGGTTAGCTCCTTCGGT
CCTCCGATCGTTGTCAGAAGTAAGTTGGCCGCAGTGTTATCACTCATGGTTATGGCAGCACTGCATAATT
CTCTTACTGTCATGCCATCCGTAAGATGCTTTTCTGTGACTGGTGAGTACTCAACCAAGTCATTCTGAGA
ATAGTGTATGCGGCGACCGAGTTGCTCTTGCCCGGCGTCAACACGGGATAATACCGCGCCACATAGCAGA
ACTTTAAAAGTGCTCATCATTGGAAAACGTTCTTCGGGGCGAAAACTCTCAAGGATCTTACCGCTGTTGA
GATCCAGTTCGATGTAACCCACTCGTGCACCCAACTGATCTTCAGCATCTTTTACTTTCACCAGCGTTTC
TGGGTGAGCAAAAACAGGAAGGCAAAATGCCGCAAAAAAGGGAATAAGGGCGACACGGAAATGTTGAATA
CTCATACTCTTCCTTTTTCAATATTATTGAAGCATTTATCAGGGTTATTGTCTCATGAGCGGATACATAT
TTGAATGTATTTAGAAAAATAAACAAATAGGGGTTCCGCGCACATTTCCCCGAAAAGTGCCACCTGACGT
CTAAGAAACCATTATTATCATGACATTAACCTATAAAAATAGGCGTATCACGAGGCCCTTTCGTCTTCAA
GAATTCTGGCGAATCCTCTGACCAGCCAGAAAACGACCTTTCTGTGGTGAAACCGGATGCTGCAATTCAG
AGCGCCAGCAAGTGGGGGACAGCAGAAGACCTGACCGCCGCAGAGTGGATGTTTGACATGGTGAAGACTA
TCGCACCATCAGCCAGAAAACCGAATTTTGCTGGGTGGGCTAACGATATC
Features (pLannotate 1.2.2; 9 found; start..end, strand, type, name):
    148..175     +  terminator     T7Te terminator: phage T7 early transcription terminator
    276..294     +  promoter       T7 promoter: promoter for bacteriophage T7 RNA polymerase
    326..348     +  RBS            RBS: efficient ribosome binding site from bacteriophage T7 gene 10 (Olins and Rangwala, 1989)
    355..1722    +  CDS            Rnh1: RINI_MOUSE - Also known as Rnh. Experimental evidence at protein level: Swiss-Prot protein existence level 1. Ribonuclease inhibitor which inhibits RNASE1, RNASE2 and ANG. May play a role in redox homeostasis (By similarity). From Mus musculus (Mouse).
   1925..2056    +  CDS            TcR (fragment): tetracycline efflux protein; tet; confers resistance to tetracycline
   2236..2824    -  rep_origin     ori: high-copy-number ColE1/pMB1/pBR322/pUC origin of replication
   2995..3855    -  CDS            AmpR: β-lactamase; bla; confers resistance to ampicillin, carbenicillin, and related antibiotics
   3856..3960    -  promoter       AmpR promoter: bla
   4062..60      +  CDS            O (fragment) (across the origin): VRPO_LAMBD - Protein inferred from homology: Swiss-Prot protein existence level 3. Necessary for the bidirectional replication of DNA. It interacts with the ori (origin of replication) region of the genome during the initiation of replication. From Escherichia phage lambda (Bacteriophage lambda).
