[The description below was written by a language model from this plasmid's Addgene catalogue record and pLannotate feature annotations shown in this document.]
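Description:
pPLV_C1 is a 4,250 bp bacterial expression plasmid, catalogued as a synthetic biology vector, built on the pBEAST2 backbone to produce murine RNase inhibitor (mRI, the mouse Rnh1 gene product) in E. coli strains that are then processed into cell-free lysate. It replicates from a high-copy ColE1/pUC-type origin and is selected with ampicillin through a β-lactamase gene driven by its native bla promoter. The annotation also picks up two short remnants, a fragment of a tetracycline efflux gene and a fragment of the phage lambda O replication protein spanning the numbering origin. Both are partial coding sequences with no stated function, presumably backbone leftovers.

The payload is a single expression cassette. The depositor replaced the constitutive OR2-OR1-Pr promoter of pBEAST2 with a T7 promoter, so transcription depends on T7 RNA polymerase being available in the host or reaction. Downstream sits the efficient ribosome binding site from phage T7 gene 10, followed by the roughly 1.4 kb Rnh1 open reading frame, which was inserted by Gibson assembly. A T7Te early terminator lies upstream of the promoter, where it would insulate the cassette from read-through transcription. No terminator downstream of the coding sequence and no tags are annotated.

Rnh1 encodes a ribonuclease inhibitor that blocks RNase A-family enzymes such as RNASE1, RNASE2 and angiogenin. According to the stated purpose and the associated study on clinical sample matrix effects in TX-TL systems, the plasmid lets the extract-producing cells make the inhibitor endogenously, so the resulting lysate already carries RNase protection, rather than depending on inhibitor added separately.
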