Addgene plasmid #186415: pPLV_C1
Purpose: Endogenous murine RNase inhibitor production for cell-free lysate
Depositing lab: Jerome Bonnet. Depositing organization: CNRS UMR 5048, INSERM U1054, Centre de Biochimie Structurale. Publication: Evaluating and mitigating clinical samples matrix effects on TX-TL cell-free performance. Voyvodic PL, Conejero I, Mesmoudi K, Renard E, Courtet P, Cattoni DI, Bonnet J. Sci Rep. 2022 Aug 12;12(1):13785. doi: 10.1038/s41598-022-17583-4. PubMed 35962056.
Backbone
  Vector backbone: pBEAST2
  Backbone size w/o insert (bp): 2876
  Total vector size (bp): 4250
  Modifications to backbone: Replaced the constitutive OR2-OR1-Pr promoter with the T7 promoter
  Vector type: Synthetic Biology
Growth in bacteria
  Bacterial resistance: Ampicillin, 100 μg/mL
  Growth temperature: 37°C
  Growth strain: DH5alpha
  Copy number: High Copy
Gene/Insert
  Gene/Insert name: Murine RNase Inhibitor (alt names: mRI; Uniprot #Q91VI7)
  Species: M. musculus (mouse)
  Insert size (bp): 1374
  Promoter: T7
  Cloning method: Gibson Cloning
  Sequencing primers: 5′ CTCGGATACCCTTACTCTGTTGAAAAC; 3′ CACCAACGGGTTATTGATAGAACGC
Terms and licenses: Academic/Nonprofit Terms; Industry Terms: Not Available to Industry
Depositor comments: Please visit https://www.biorxiv.org/content/10.1101/2022.05.02.489947v1 for bioRxiv preprint.
How to cite: pPLV_C1 was a gift from Jerome Bonnet (Addgene plasmid # 186415 ; http://n2t.net/addgene:186415 ; RRID:Addgene_186415)
